Addgene plasmid #140751: pGWB660-CYCD3;1
Purpose: Inducing plant cells to enter mitosis
Depositing lab: Bo Liu. Depositing organization: University of California, Davis. Publication: Establishment of a mitotic model system by transient expression of the D-type cyclin in differentiated leaf cells of tobacco (Nicotiana benthamiana). Xu J, Lee YJ, Liu B. New Phytol. 2019 Nov 2. doi: 10.1111/nph.16309. PubMed 31679162.
Backbone
  Vector backbone: pGWB660
  Total vector size (bp): 11719
  Vector type: Plant Expression
  Selectable markers: Basta
Growth in bacteria
  Bacterial resistance: Spectinomycin, 50 μg/mL
  Growth temperature: 37°C
  Growth strain: DH5alpha
  Copy number: Low Copy
Gene/Insert
  Gene/Insert name: Cyclin D3;1
  Species: A. thaliana (mustard weed)
  Entrez Gene: CYCD3;1 (a.k.a. AT4G34160, CYCD3, CYCLIN D3;1, F28A23.80, F28A23_80)
  Promoter: CaMV 35 promoter
  Tag / fusion protein: TagRFP (C terminal on backbone)
  Cloning method: Gateway Cloning
  Sequencing primers: 5′ attB1; 3′ attB2
Terms and licenses: Academic/Nonprofit Terms; Industry Terms: Not Available to Industry
How to cite: pGWB660-CYCD3;1 was a gift from Bo Liu (Addgene plasmid # 140751 ; http://n2t.net/addgene:140751 ; RRID:Addgene_140751)
