[The description below was written by a language model from this plasmid's Addgene catalogue record and pLannotate feature annotations shown in this document.]
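Description:
pGWB660-CYCD3;1 is a plant binary expression plasmid of about 11.7 kb, built by Gateway recombination into the pGWB660 destination backbone and designed for Agrobacterium-mediated T-DNA delivery. Outside the T-DNA borders it carries a ColE1/pBR322-type origin with a bom site for propagation in E. coli. It also has the pVS1 oriV, RepA and StaA functions, which support replication and stable maintenance in Agrobacterium. Bacterial selection is by spectinomycin through an aadA aminoglycoside adenylyltransferase gene, and the plasmid is listed as low copy. Small remnants of other elements (lacZα, lac promoter/operator, and Tn5 transposase, gentamicin resistance and rop fragments) are annotated as leftovers of backbone construction.

Between the nopaline-type right and left border repeats lie two plant cassettes. In the first, the constitutive CaMV 35S promoter drives the Arabidopsis thaliana D-type cyclin CYCD3;1 coding sequence. The insert is flanked by attB1 and attB2 sites and is followed by TagRFP, described in the record as a C-terminal tag supplied by the backbone, and a NOS terminator. The encoded product is therefore a red-fluorescent cyclin fusion whose expression can be followed by microscopy. The second cassette, in the opposite orientation, uses the NOS promoter and NOS terminator to express the bar phosphinothricin acetyltransferase, giving Basta resistance for selecting transformed plants.

CYCD3;1 promotes the G1/S transition and the induction of mitotic division. The stated purpose of the construct is to induce plant cells to enter mitosis, and the associated work used transient expression in differentiated Nicotiana benthamiana leaf cells to establish a mitotic model system. The depositor and sequencing-derived records differ by one nucleotide in length and show the same feature layout.
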