Features (pLannotate 1.2.2; 28 found; start..end, strand, type, name):
     54..78      -  misc_feature   RB T-DNA repeat: right border repeat from nopaline C58 T-DNA
    144..298     -  CDS            lacZα (fragment): LacZα fragment of β-galactosidase; lacZ fragment
    301..321     -  misc_feature   MCS (fragment): pUC18/19 multiple cloning site
    812..1153    +  promoter       CaMV 35S promoter: strong constitutive promoter from cauliflower mosaic virus
   1179..1203    +  protein_bind   attB1: mutant version of attB; recombination site for the Gateway® BP reaction BP Clonase™
   1206..2333    +  CDS            CYCD3-1: CCD31_ARATH - Also known as CYCD3. Experimental evidence at protein level: Swiss-Prot protein existence level 1. Involved in the control of the cell cycle at the G1/S (start) transition. Activates the G1/S phase transition in response to cytokinin hormone signal, but declines in response to sucrose starvation leading to G1 arrest. Involved in the induction of mitotic cell division. Plays an important role in the switch from cell proliferation to the final stages of differentiation during plant development. May not be involved in the activation of cell cycle in the root apical meristem (RAM) in
   2335..2359    -  protein_bind   attB2: mutant version of attB; recombination site for the Gateway® BP reaction BP Clonase™
   2370..3083    +  CDS            TagRFP: monomeric derivative of red fluorescent protein from Entacmaea quadricolor (Merzlyak et al., 2007) mammalian codon-optimized
   3105..3357    +  terminator     NOS terminator: nopaline synthase terminator and poly(A) signal
   3413..3435    -  protein_bind   lac operator (fragment): The lac repressor binds to the lac operator to inhibit transcription in E. coli. This inhibition can be relieved by adding lactose or isopropyl-β-D-thiogalactopyranoside (IPTG). lac repressor encoded by lacI
   3439..3469    -  promoter       lac promoter: promoter for the E. coli lac operon
   3484..3505    -  protein_bind   CAP binding site: CAP binding activates transcription in the presence of cAMP. E. coli catabolite activator protein
   3541..3793    -  terminator     NOS terminator: nopaline synthase terminator and poly(A) signal
   3825..3938    -  CDS            bah (fragment): BAH_STRHY - Protein inferred from homology: Swiss-Prot protein existence level 3. This protein removes the N-acetyl group from bialaphos as one of the final steps of the bialaphos biosynthetic pathway. From Streptomyces hygroscopicus.
   3953..4504    -  CDS            BlpR: phosphinothricin acetyltransferase; Streptomyces hygroscopicus bar; confers resistance to bialophos or phosphinothricin
   4556..4735    -  promoter       NOS promoter: nopaline synthase promoter
   4815..5144    -  CDS            tnpA (fragment): TN5P_ECOLX - Also known as tnp. Experimental evidence at protein level: Swiss-Prot protein existence level 1. Mediates transposition of transposon Tn5 by a 'cut and paste' mechanism. First, the monomeric transposase binds the 19 bp inverted DNA repeats flanking the transposon. Then, dimerization of the DNA- bound transposase creates a synaptic DNA complex. After nicking of the first DNA strand, excision of the transposon proceeds through a series of intermediates. The transposase then mediates the insertion of the transposon at a new site by strand transfer. The activity of the wild- type tran
   5241..5265    -  misc_feature   LB T-DNA repeat: left border repeat from nopaline C58 T-DNA
   5524..5547    +  promoter       Pc promoter (fragment): intI1 (promoter lies within the coding sequence); class 1 integron promoter
   5723..5779    +  CDS            GmR (fragment): gentamycin acetyltransferase; aacC1; confers resistance to gentamycin
   5790..6577    +  CDS            SmR (fragment): aminoglycoside adenylyltransferase (Murphy, 1985); aadA; confers resistance to spectinomycin and streptomycin
   6823..7411    +  rep_origin     ori: high-copy-number ColE1/pMB1/pBR322/pUC origin of replication
   7597..7737    -  misc_feature   bom: basis of mobility region from pBR322
   7839..7878    -  CDS            rop (fragment): Rop protein, which maintains plasmids at low copy number; rop
   8081..8275    -  rep_origin     pVS1 oriV: origin of replication for the Pseudomonas plasmid pVS1 (Heeb et al., 2000)
   8341..9414    -  CDS            pVS1 RepA: replication protein from the Pseudomonas plasmid pVS1 (Heeb et al., 2000)
   9843..10472   -  CDS            pVS1 StaA: stability protein from the Pseudomonas plasmid pVS1 (Heeb et al., 2000)
  11032..11433   -  CDS            Y4CG_SINFN (fragment): Protein inferred from homology: Swiss-Prot protein existence level 3. From Sinorhizobium fredii (strain NBRC 101917 / NGR234).
>Addgene plasmid #140751 | pGWB660-CYCD3;1 | depositor full sequence | sequence record 273356 | pGWB660-CYCD3;1 sequence 11719 bps
TTTCACGCCCTTTTAAATATCCGATTATTCTAATAAACGCTCTTTTCTCTTAGGTTTACCCGCCAATATA
TCCTGTCAAACACTGATAGTTTAAACTGAAGGCGGGAAACGACAATCTGATCCAAGCTCAAGCTGCTCTA
GCATTCGCCATTCAGGCTGCGCAACTGTTGGGAAGGGCGATCGGTGCGGGCCTCTTCGCTATTACGCCAG
CTGGCGAAAGGGGGATGTGCTGCAAGGCGATTAAGTTGGGTAACGCCAGGGTTTTCCCAGTCACGACGTT
GTAAAACGACGGCCAGTGCCAAGCTTGCATGCCTGCAGGTCCCCAGATTAGCCTTTTCAATTTCAGAAAG
AATGCTAACCCACAGATGGTTAGAGAGGCTTACGCAGCAGGTCTCATCAAGACGATCTACCCGAGCAATA
ATCTCCAGGAAATCAAATACCTTCCCAAGAAGGTTAAAGATGCAGTCAAAAGATTCAGGACTAACTGCAT
CAAGAACACAGAGAAAGATATATTTCTCAAGATCAGAAGTACTATTCCAGTATGGACGATTCAAGGCTTG
CTTCACAAACCAAGGCAAGTAATAGAGATTGGAGTCTCTAAAAAGGTAGTTCCCACTGAATCAAAGGCCA
TGGAGTCAAAGATTCAAATAGAGGACCTAACAGAACTCGCCGTAAAGACTGGCGAACAGTTCATACAGAG
TCTCTTACGACTCAATGACAAGAAGAAAATCTTCGTCAACATGGTGGAGCACGACACACTTGTCTACTCC
AAAAATATCAAAGATACAGTCTCAGAAGACCAAAGGGCAATTGAGACTTTTCAACAAAGGGTAATATCCG
GAAACCTCCTCGGATTCCATTGCCCAGCTATCTGTCACTTTATTGTGAAGATAGTGGAAAAGGAAGGTGG
CTCCTACAAATGCCATCATTGCGATAAAGGAAAGGCCATCGTTGAAGATGCCTCTGCCGACAGTGGTCCC
AAAGATGGACCCCCACCCACGAGGAGCATCGTGGAAAAAGAAGACGTTCCAACCACGTCTTCAAAGCAAG
TGGATTGATGTGATATCTCCACTGACGTAAGGGATGACGCACAATCCCACTATCCTTCGCAAGACCCTTC
CTCTATATAAGGAAGTTCATTTCATTTGGAGAGAACACGGGGGACTCTAGAGTTATCAACAAGTTTGTAC
AAAAAAGCAGGCTTAATGGCGATTCGGAAGGAGGAAGAAAGTAGAGAAGAACAGAGCAATTCGTTTCTTC
TTGATGCTCTCTACTGCGAAGAAGAGAAATGGGACGATGAAGGAGAAGAAGTTGAAGAAAACTCTTCCTT
GTCTTCTTCTTCTTCTCCATTCGTTGTTTTGCAACAAGATTTGTTCTGGGAAGATGAAGATCTGGTTACA
CTCTTCTCCAAAGAAGAAGAACAAGGACTCAGCTGTCTCGATGATGTTTATCTTTCCACGGATCGAAAAG
AAGCTGTTGGTTGGATTCTGAGAGTCAACGCTCATTATGGCTTCTCTACTTTAGCAGCTGTTTTAGCCAT
AACTTATCTCGATAAGTTCATCTGTAGCTACAGCTTACAGAGAGACAAACCATGGATGCTTCAGCTCGTT
TCTGTCGCGTGTCTCTCATTAGCTGCTAAAGTCGAAGAAACCCAAGTCCCTCTTCTTCTAGACTTTCAAG
TGGAGGAGACAAAGTATGTGTTTGAAGCAAAAACCATACAGAGAATGGAGCTACTGATTCTGTCTACTCT
CGAGTGGAAGATGCATCTCATTACTCCAATTTCGTTCGTAGACCACATTATCAGGAGATTGGGACTTAAG
AACAATGCTCACTGGGATTTCCTCAACAAATGCCACCGTCTCCTCCTCTCTGTAATCTCCGATTCAAGAT
TTGTCGGGTACCTCCCATCAGTAGTTGCCGCAGCTACCATGATGCGAATTATAGAGCAAGTTGATCCCTT
TGACCCTCTTTCATACCAAACTAATCTCCTCGGTGTCCTTAACTTAACCAAGGAAAAGGTGAAAACTTGC
TACGATCTAATCCTCCAACTACCAGTGGACCGCATCGGTTTACAGATCCAAATCCAATCTTCCAAGAAAC
GCAAGAGTCACGATTCATCATCATCGTTGAACAGTCCAAGCTGCGTGATTGATGCAAACCCTTTCAATAG
CGACGAAAGCTCAAACGATTCGTGGTCAGCGAGTTCGTGCAACCCACCAACGTCGTCGTCGTCCCCGCAG
CAACAACCTCCATTGAAGAAGATGAGAGGAGCTGAAGAGAATGAGAAGAAGAAGCCGATTTTGCATCTGC
CATGGGCAATCGTAGCCACTCCAAACCCAGCTTTCTTGTACAAAGTGGTTGATAACAGCATGGTGTCTAA
GGGCGAAGAGCTGATTAAGGAGAACATGCACATGAAGCTGTACATGGAGGGCACCGTGAACAACCACCAC
TTCAAGTGCACATCCGAGGGCGAAGGCAAGCCCTACGAGGGCACCCAGACCATGAGAATCAAGGTGGTCG
AGGGCGGCCCTCTCCCCTTCGCCTTCGACATCCTGGCTACCAGCTTCATGTACGGCAGCAGAACCTTCAT
CAACCACACCCAGGGCATCCCCGACTTCTTTAAGCAGTCCTTCCCTGAGGGCTTCACATGGGAGAGAGTC
ACCACATACGAAGACGGGGGCGTGCTGACCGCTACCCAGGACACCAGCCTCCAGGACGGCTGCCTCATCT
ACAACGTCAAGATCAGAGGGGTGAACTTCCCATCCAACGGCCCTGTGATGCAGAAGAAAACACTCGGCTG
GGAGGCCAACACCGAGATGCTGTACCCCGCTGACGGCGGCCTGGAAGGCAGAAGCGACATGGCCCTGAAG
CTCGTGGGCGGGGGCCACCTGATCTGCAACTTCAAGACCACATACAGATCCAAGAAACCCGCTAAGAACC
TCAAGATGCCCGGCGTCTACTATGTGGACCACAGACTGGAAAGAATCAAGGAGGCCGACAAAGAGACCTA
CGTCGAGCAGCACGAGGTGGCTGTGGCCAGATACTGCGACCTCCCTAGCAAACTGGGGCACAAACTTAAT
TGAGCTTAGAGCTCGAATTTCCCCGATCGTTCAAACATTTGGCAATAAAGTTTCTTAAGATTGAATCCTG
TTGCCGGTCTTGCGATGATTATCATATAATTTCTGTTGAATTACGTTAAGCATGTAATAATTAACATGTA
ATGCATGACGTTATTTATGAGATGGGTTTTTATGATTAGAGTCCCGCAATTATACATTTAATACGCGATA
GAAAACAAAATATAGCGCGCAAACTAGGATAAATTATCGCGCGCGGTGTCATCTATGTTACTAGATCGGG
AATTGGTTCCGGAACCAATTCGTAATCATGGTCATAGCTGTTTCCTGTGTGAAATTGTTATCCGCTCACA
ATTCCACACAACATACGAGCCGGAAGCATAAAGTGTAAAGCCTGGGGTGCCTAATGAGTGAGCTAACTCA
CATTAGGCTGAATTAGGCGCGCCTATTTCTATTAATTCCCGATCTAGTAACATAGATGACACCGCGCGCG
ATAATTTATCCTAGTTTGCGCGCTATATTTTGTTTTCTATCGCGTATTAAATGTATAATTGCGGGACTCT
AATCATAAAAACCCATCTCATAAATAACGTCATGCATTACATGTTAATTATTACATGCTTAACGTAATTC
AACAGAAATTATATGATAATCATCGCAAGACCGGCAACAGGATTCAATCTTAAGAAACTTTATTGCCAAA
TGTTTGAACGATCGGGGAAATTCGAGCTGGGGACGTCCCCAGCTCGGTACCCCCTCCTGGGCACGGTCGT
ACGCGATCCGCCGCGGTTCCACCTCACCATTGCGGGTATGCCAGTTGAGTTCGATGAGTTCCCGTACCAG
CTCCAACTCGGGCGATGCCACGCGCACTCCGTTCAGATCTCGGTGACGGGCAGGACCGGACGGGGCGGTA
CCGGCAGGCTGAAGTCCAGCTGCCAGAAACCCACGTCATGCCAGTTCCCGTGCTTGAAGCCGGCCGCCCG
CAGCATGCCGCGGGGGGCATATCCGAGCGCCTCGTGCATGCGCACGCTCGGGTCGTTGGGCAGCCCGATG
ACAGCGACCACGCTCTTGAAGCCCTGTGCCTCCAGGGACTTCAGCAGGTGGGTGTAGAGCGTGGAGCCCA
GTCCCGTCCGCTGGTGGCGGGGGGAGACGTACACGGTCGACTCGGCCGTCCAGTCGTAGGCGTTGCGTGC
CTTCCAGGGGCCCGCGTAGGCGATGCCGGCGACCTCGCCGTCCACCTCGGCGACGAGCCAGGGATAGCGC
TCCCGCAGACGGACGAGGTCGTCCGTCCACTCCTGCGGTTCCTGCGGCTCGGTACGGAAGTTGACCGTGC
TTGTCTCGATGTAGTGGTTGACGATGGTGCAGACCGCCGGCATGTCCGCCTCGGTGGCACGGCGGATGTC
GGCCGGGCGTCGTTCTGGGCTCATATCTTATTGCCCCCCGGGATCAGATCTGGATTGAGAGTGAATATGA
GACTCTAATTGGATACCGAGGGGAATTTATGGAACGTCAGTGGAGCATTTTTGACAAGAAATATTTGCTA
GCTGATAGTGACCTTAGGCGACTTTTGAACGCGCAATAATGGTTTCTGACGTATGTGCTTAGCTCATTAA
ACTCCAGAAACCCGCGGCTGAGTGGCTCCTTCAACGTTGCGGTTCTGTCAGTTCCAAACGTAAAACGGCT
TGTCCCGCGTCATCGGCGGGGGTCATAACGTGACTCCCTTAATTCTCCGCTCATGATCTTGATCCCCTGC
GCCATCAGATCCTTGGCGGCAAGAAAGCCATCCAGTTTACTTTGCAGGGCTTCCCAACCTTACCAGAGGG
CGCCCCAGCTGGCAATTCCGGTTCGCTTGCTGTCCATAAAACCGCCCAGTCTAGCTATCGCCATGTAAGC
CCACTGCAAGCTACCTGCTTTCTCTTTGCGCTTGCGTTTTCCCTTGTCCAGATAGCCCAGTAGCTGACAT
TCATCCGGGGTCAGCACCGTTTCTGCGGACTGGCTTTCTACGTGTTCCGCTTCCTTTAGCAGCCCTTGCG
CCCTGAGTGCTTGCGGCAGCGTGAAGCTGATCCGTCGAGATTAATAGAAATAAATTCAGCCTAATTCGGC
GTTAATTCAGTACATTAAAAACGTCCGCAATGTGTTATTAAGTTGTCTAAGCGTCAATTTGTTTACACCA
CAATATATCCTGCCACCAGCCAGCCAACAGCTCCCCGACCGGCAGCTCGGCACAAAATCACCACTCGATA
CAGGCAGCCCATCAGTCCGGGACGGCGTCAGCGGGAGAGCCGTTGTAAGGCGGCAGACTTTGCTCATGTT
ACCGATGCTATTCGGAAGAACGGCAACTAAGCTGCCGGGTTTGAAACACGGATGATCTCGCGGAGGGTAG
CATGTTGATTGTAACGATGACAGAGCGTTGCTGCCTGTGATCAATTCGGGCACGAACCCAGTGGACATAA
GCCTGTTCGGTTCGTAAGCTGTAATGCAAGTAGCGTATGCGCTCACGCAACTGGTCCAGAACCTTGACCG
AACGCAGCGGTGGTAACGGCGCAGTGGCGGTTTTCATGGCTTGTTATGACTGTTTTTTTGGGGTACAGTC
TATGCCTCGGGCATCCAAGCAGCAAGCGCGTTACGCCGTGGGTCGATGTTTGATGTTATGGAGCAGCAAC
GATGTTACGCAGCAGGGCAGTCGCCCTAAAACAAAGTTAAACATCATGGGGGAAGCGGTGATCGCCGAAG
TATCGACTCAACTATCAGAGGTAGTTGGCGTCATCGAGCGCCATCTCGAACCGACGTTGCTGGCCGTACA
TTTGTACGGCTCCGCAGTGGATGGCGGCCTGAAGCCACACAGTGATATTGATTTGCTGGTTACGGTGACC
GTAAGGCTTGATGAAACAACGCGGCGAGCTTTGATCAACGACCTTTTGGAAACTTCGGCTTCCCCTGGAG
AGAGCGAGATTCTCCGCGCTGTAGAAGTCACCATTGTTGTGCACGACGACATCATTCCGTGGCGTTATCC
AGCTAAGCGCGAACTGCAATTTGGAGAATGGCAGCGCAATGACATTCTTGCAGGTATCTTCGAGCCAGCC
ACGATCGACATTGATCTGGCTATCTTGCTGACAAAAGCAAGAGAACATAGCGTTGCCTTGGTAGGTCCAG
CGGCGGAGGAACTCTTTGATCCGGTTCCTGAACAGGATCTATTTGAGGCGCTAAATGAAACCTTAACGCT
ATGGAACTCGCCGCCCGACTGGGCTGGCGATGAGCGAAATGTAGTGCTTACGTTGTCCCGCATTTGGTAC
AGCGCAGTAACCGGCAAAATCGCGCCGAAGGATGTCGCTGCCGACTGGGCAATGGAGCGCCTGCCGGCCC
AGTATCAGCCCGTCATACTTGAAGCTAGACAGGCTTATCTTGGACAAGAAGAAGATCGCTTGGCCTCGCG
CGCAGATCAGTTGGAAGAATTTGTCCACTACGTGAAAGGCGAGATCACCAAGGTAGTCGGCAAATAATGT
CTAGCTAGAAATTCGTTCAAGCCGACGCCGCTTCGCGGCGCGGCTTAACTCAAGCGTTAGATGCACTAAG
CACATAATTGCTCACAGCCAAACTATCAGGTCAAGTCTGCTTTTATTATTTTTAAGCGTGCATAATAAGC
CCTACACAAATTGGGAGATATATCATGCATGACCAAAATCCCTTAACGTGAGTTTTCGTTCCACTGAGCG
TCAGACCCCGTAGAAAAGATCAAAGGATCTTCTTGAGATCCTTTTTTTCTGCGCGTAATCTGCTGCTTGC
AAACAAAAAAACCACCGCTACCAGCGGTGGTTTGTTTGCCGGATCAAGAGCTACCAACTCTTTTTCCGAA
GGTAACTGGCTTCAGCAGAGCGCAGATACCAAATACTGTCCTTCTAGTGTAGCCGTAGTTAGGCCACCAC
TTCAAGAACTCTGTAGCACCGCCTACATACCTCGCTCTGCTAATCCTGTTACCAGTGGCTGCTGCCAGTG
GCGATAAGTCGTGTCTTACCGGGTTGGACTCAAGACGATAGTTACCGGATAAGGCGCAGCGGTCGGGCTG
AACGGGGGGTTCGTGCACACAGCCCAGCTTGGAGCGAACGACCTACACCGAACTGAGATACCTACAGCGT
GAGCTATGAGAAAGCGCCACGCTTCCCGAAGGGAGAAAGGCGGACAGGTATCCGGTAAGCGGCAGGGTCG
GAACAGGAGAGCGCACGAGGGAGCTTCCAGGGGGAAACGCCTGGTATCTTTATAGTCCTGTCGGGTTTCG
CCACCTCTGACTTGAGCGTCGATTTTTGTGATGCTCGTCAGGGGGGCGGAGCCTATGGAAAAACGCCAGC
AACGCGGCCTTTTTACGGTTCCTGGCCTTTTGCTGGCCTTTTGCTCACATGTTCTTTCCTGCGTTATCCC
CTGATTCTGTGGATAACCGTATTACCGCCTTTGAGTGAGCTGATACCGCTCGCCGCAGCCGAACGACCGA
GCGCAGCGAGTCAGTGAGCGAGGAAGCGGAAGAGCGCCTGATGCGGTATTTTCTCCTTACGCATCTGTGC
GGTATTTCACACCGCATATGGTGCACTCTCAGTACAATCTGCTCTGATGCCGCATAGTTAAGCCAGTATA
CACTCCGCTATCGCTACGTGACTGGGTCATGGCTGCGCCCCGACACCCGCCAACACCCGCTGACGCGCCC
TGACGGGCTTGTCTGCTCCCGGCATCCGCTTACAGACAAGCTGTGACCGTCTCCGGGAGCTGCATGTGTC
AGAGGTTTTCACCGTCATCACCGAAACGCGCGAGGCAGGGTGCCTTGATGTGGGCGCCGGCGGTCGAGTG
GCGACGGCGCGGCTTGTCCGCGCCCTGGTAGATTGCCTGGCCGTAGGCCAGCCATTTTTGAGCGGCCAGC
GGCCGCGATAGGCCGACGCGAAGCGGCGGGGCGTAGGGAGCGCAGCGACCGAAGGGTAGGCGCTTTTTGC
AGCTCTTCGGCTGTGCGCTGGCCAGACAGTTATGCACAGGCCAGGCGGGTTTTAAGAGTTTTAATAAGTT
TTAAAGAGTTTTAGGCGGAAAAATCGCCTTTTTTCTCTTTTATATCAGTCACTTACATGTGTGACCGGTT
CCCAATGTACGGCTTTGGGTTCCCAATGTACGGGTTCCGGTTCCCAATGTACGGCTTTGGGTTCCCAATG
TACGTGCTATCCACAGGAAAGAGACCTTTTCGACCTTTTTCCCCTGCTAGGGCAATTTGCCCTAGCATCT
GCTCCGTACATTAGGAACCGGCGGATGCTTCGCCCTCGATCAGGTTGCGGTAGCGCATGACTAGGATCGG
GCCAGCCTGCCCCGCCTCCTCCTTCAAATCGTACTCCGGCAGGTCATTTGACCCGATCAGCTTGCGCACG
GTGAAACAGAACTTCTTGAACTCTCCGGCGCTGCCACTGCGTTCGTAGATCGTCTTGAACAACCATCTGG
CTTCTGCCTTGCCTGCGGCGCGGCGTGCCAGGCGGTAGAGAAAACGGCCGATGCCGGGATCGATCAAAAA
GTAATCGGGGTGAACCGTCAGCACGTCCGGGTTCTTGCCTTCTGTGATCTCGCGGTACATCCAATCAGCT
AGCTCGATCTCGATGTACTCCGGCCGCCCGGTTTCGCTCTTTACGATCTTGTAGCGGCTAATCAAGGCTT
CACCCTCGGATACCGTCACCAGGCGGCCGTTCTTGGCCTTCTTCGTACGCTGCATGGCAACGTGCGTGGT
GTTTAACCGAATGCAGGTTTCTACCAGGTCGTCTTTCTGCTTTCCGCCATCGGCTCGCCGGCAGAACTTG
AGTACGTCCGCAACGTGTGGACGGAACACGCGGCCGGGCTTGTCTCCCTTCCCTTCCCGGTATCGGTTCA
TGGATTCGGTTAGATGGGAAACCGCCATCAGTACCAGGTCGTAATCCCACACACTGGCCATGCCGGCCGG
CCCTGCGGAAACCTCTACGTGCCCGTCTGGAAGCTCGTAGCGGATCACCTCGCCAGCTCGTCGGTCACGC
TTCGACAGACGGAAAACGGCCACGTCCATGATGCTGCGACTATCGCGGGTGCCCACGTCATAGAGCATCG
GAACGAAAAAATCTGGTTGCTCGTCGCCCTTGGGCGGCTTCCTAATCGACGGCGCACCGGCTGCCGGCGG
TTGCCGGGATTCTTTGCGGATTCGATCAGCGGCCGCTTGCCACGATTCACCGGGGCGTGCTTCTGCCTCG
ATGCGTTGCCGCTGGGCGGCCTGCGCGGCCTTCAACTTCTCCACCAGGTCATCACCCAGCGCCGCGCCGA
TTTGTACCGGGCCGGATGGTTTGCGACCGCTCACGCCGATTCCTCGGGCTTGGGGGTTCCAGTGCCATTG
CAGGGCCGGCAGACAACCCAGCCGCTTACGCCTGGCCAACCGCCCGTTCCTCCACACATGGGGCATTCCA
CGGCGTCGGTGCCTGGTTGTTCTTGATTTTCCATGCCGCCTCCTTTAGCCGCTAAAATTCATCTACTCAT
TTATTCATTTGCTCATTTACTCTGGTAGCTGCGCGATGTATTCAGATAGCAGCTCGGTAATGGTCTTGCC
TTGGCGTACCGCGTACATCTTCAGCTTGGTGTGATCCTCCGCCGGCAACTGAAAGTTGACCCGCTTCATG
GCTGGCGTGTCTGCCAGGCTGGCCAACGTTGCAGCCTTGCTGCTGCGTGCGCTCGGACGGCCGGCACTTA
GCGTGTTTGTGCTTTTGCTCATTTTCTCTTTACCTCATTAACTCAAATGAGTTTTGATTTAATTTCAGCG
GCCAGCGCCTGGACCTCGCGGGCAGCGTCGCCCTCGGGTTCTGATTCAAGAACGGTTGTGCCGGCGGCGG
CAGTGCCTGGGTAGCTCACGCGCTGCGTGATACGGGACTCAAGAATGGGCAGCTCGTACCCGGCCAGCGC
CTCGGCAACCTCACCGCCGATGCGCGTGCCTTTGATCGCCCGCGACACGACAAAGGCCGCTTGTAGCCTT
CCATCCGTGACCTCAATGCGCTGCTTAACCAGCTCCACCAGGTCGGCGGTGGCCCATATGTCGTAAGGGC
TTGGCTGCACCGGAATCAGCACGAAGTCGGCTGCCTTGATCGCGGACACAGCCAAGTCCGCCGCCTGGGG
CGCTCCGTCGATCACTACGAAGTCGCGCCGGCCGATGGCCTTCACGTCGCGGTCAATCGTCGGGCGGTCG
ATGCCGACAACGGTTAGCGGTTGATCTTCCCGCACGGCCGCCCAATCGCGGGCACTGCCCTGGGGATCGG
AATCGACTAACAGAACATCGGCCCCGGCGAGTTGCAGGGCGCGGGCTAGATGGGTTGCGATGGTCGTCTT
GCCTGACCCGCCTTTCTGGTTAAGTACAGCGATAACCTTCATGCGTTCCCCTTGCGTATTTGTTTATTTA
CTCATCGCATCATATACGCAGCGACCGCATGACGCAAGCTGTTTTACTCAAATACACATCACCTTTTTAG
ACGGCGGCGCTCGGTTTCTTCAGCGGCCAAGCTGGCCGGCCAGGCCGCCAGCTTGGCATCAGACAAACCG
GCCAGGATTTCATGCAGCCGCACGGTTGAGACGTGCGCGGGCGGCTCGAACACGTACCCGGCCGCGATCA
TCTCCGCCTCGATCTCTTCGGTAATGAAAAACGGTTCGTCCTGGCCGTCCTGGTGCGGTTTCATGCTTGT
TCCTCTTGGCGTTCATTCTCGGCGGCCGCCAGGGCGTCGGCCTCGGTCAATGCGTCCTCACGGAAGGCAC
CGCGCCGCCTGGCCTCGGTGGGCGTCACTTCCTCGCTGCGCTCAAGTGCGCGGTACAGGGTCGAGCGATG
CACGCCAAGCAGTGCAGCCGCCTCTTTCACGGTGCGGCCTTCCTGGTCGATCAGCTCGCGGGCGTGCGCG
ATCTGTGCCGGGGTGAGGGTAGGGCGGGGGCCAAACTTCACGCCTCGGGCCTTGGCGGCCTCGCGCCCGC
TCCGGGTGCGGTCGATGATTAGGGAACGCTCGAACTCGGCAATGCCGGCGAACACGGTCAACACCATGCG
GCCGGCCGGCGTGGTGGTGTCGGCCCACGGCTCTGCCAGGCTACGCAGGCCCGCGCCGGCCTCCTGGATG
CGCTCGGCAATGTCCAGTAGGTCGCGGGTGCTGCGGGCCAGGCGGTCTAGCCTGGTCACTGTCACAACGT
CGCCAGGGCGTAGGTGGTCAAGCATCCTGGCCAGCTCCGGGCGGTCGCGCCTGGTGCCGGTGATCTTCTC
GGAAAACAGCTTGGTGCAGCCGGCCGCGTGCAGTTCGGCCCGTTGGTTGGTCAAGTCCTGGTCGTCGGTG
CTGACGCGGGCATAGCCCAGCAGGCCAGCGGCGGCGCTCTTGTTCATGGCGTAATGTCTCCGGTTCTAGT
CGCAAGTATTCTACTTTATGCGACTAAAACACGCGACAAGAAAACGCCAGGAAAAGGGCAGGGCGGCAGC
CTGTCGCGTAACTTAGGACTTGTGCGACATGTCGTTTTCAGAAGACGGCTGCACTGAACGTCAGAAGCCG
ACTGCACTATAGCAGCGGAGGGGTTGGATCAAAGTACTTTGATCCCGAGGGGAACCCTGTGGTTGGCATG
CACATACAAATGGACGAACGGATAAACCT
