Features (pLannotate 1.2.2; 28 found; start..end, strand, type, name):
     69..93      -  misc_feature   RB T-DNA repeat: right border repeat from nopaline C58 T-DNA
    159..313     -  CDS            lacZα (fragment): LacZα fragment of β-galactosidase; lacZ fragment
    316..336     -  misc_feature   MCS (fragment): pUC18/19 multiple cloning site
    827..1168    +  promoter       CaMV 35S promoter: strong constitutive promoter from cauliflower mosaic virus
   1194..1218    +  protein_bind   attB1: mutant version of attB; recombination site for the Gateway® BP reaction BP Clonase™
   1221..2348    +  CDS            CYCD3-1: CCD31_ARATH - Also known as CYCD3. Experimental evidence at protein level: Swiss-Prot protein existence level 1. Involved in the control of the cell cycle at the G1/S (start) transition. Activates the G1/S phase transition in response to cytokinin hormone signal, but declines in response to sucrose starvation leading to G1 arrest. Involved in the induction of mitotic cell division. Plays an important role in the switch from cell proliferation to the final stages of differentiation during plant development. May not be involved in the activation of cell cycle in the root apical meristem (RAM) in
   2350..2374    -  protein_bind   attB2: mutant version of attB; recombination site for the Gateway® BP reaction BP Clonase™
   2385..3098    +  CDS            TagRFP: monomeric derivative of red fluorescent protein from Entacmaea quadricolor (Merzlyak et al., 2007) mammalian codon-optimized
   3120..3372    +  terminator     NOS terminator: nopaline synthase terminator and poly(A) signal
   3427..3449    -  protein_bind   lac operator (fragment): The lac repressor binds to the lac operator to inhibit transcription in E. coli. This inhibition can be relieved by adding lactose or isopropyl-β-D-thiogalactopyranoside (IPTG). lac repressor encoded by lacI
   3453..3483    -  promoter       lac promoter: promoter for the E. coli lac operon
   3498..3519    -  protein_bind   CAP binding site: CAP binding activates transcription in the presence of cAMP. E. coli catabolite activator protein
   3555..3807    -  terminator     NOS terminator: nopaline synthase terminator and poly(A) signal
   3839..3952    -  CDS            bah (fragment): BAH_STRHY - Protein inferred from homology: Swiss-Prot protein existence level 3. This protein removes the N-acetyl group from bialaphos as one of the final steps of the bialaphos biosynthetic pathway. From Streptomyces hygroscopicus.
   3967..4518    -  CDS            BlpR: phosphinothricin acetyltransferase; Streptomyces hygroscopicus bar; confers resistance to bialophos or phosphinothricin
   4570..4749    -  promoter       NOS promoter: nopaline synthase promoter
   4829..5158    -  CDS            tnpA (fragment): TN5P_ECOLX - Also known as tnp. Experimental evidence at protein level: Swiss-Prot protein existence level 1. Mediates transposition of transposon Tn5 by a 'cut and paste' mechanism. First, the monomeric transposase binds the 19 bp inverted DNA repeats flanking the transposon. Then, dimerization of the DNA- bound transposase creates a synaptic DNA complex. After nicking of the first DNA strand, excision of the transposon proceeds through a series of intermediates. The transposase then mediates the insertion of the transposon at a new site by strand transfer. The activity of the wild- type tran
   5255..5279    -  misc_feature   LB T-DNA repeat: left border repeat from nopaline C58 T-DNA
   5538..5561    +  promoter       Pc promoter (fragment): intI1 (promoter lies within the coding sequence); class 1 integron promoter
   5737..5793    +  CDS            GmR (fragment): gentamycin acetyltransferase; aacC1; confers resistance to gentamycin
   5804..6591    +  CDS            SmR (fragment): aminoglycoside adenylyltransferase (Murphy, 1985); aadA; confers resistance to spectinomycin and streptomycin
   6837..7425    +  rep_origin     ori: high-copy-number ColE1/pMB1/pBR322/pUC origin of replication
   7611..7751    -  misc_feature   bom: basis of mobility region from pBR322
   7853..7892    -  CDS            rop (fragment): Rop protein, which maintains plasmids at low copy number; rop
   8095..8289    -  rep_origin     pVS1 oriV: origin of replication for the Pseudomonas plasmid pVS1 (Heeb et al., 2000)
   8355..9428    -  CDS            pVS1 RepA: replication protein from the Pseudomonas plasmid pVS1 (Heeb et al., 2000)
   9857..10486   -  CDS            pVS1 StaA: stability protein from the Pseudomonas plasmid pVS1 (Heeb et al., 2000)
  11046..11447   -  CDS            Y4CG_SINFN (fragment): Protein inferred from homology: Swiss-Prot protein existence level 3. From Sinorhizobium fredii (strain NBRC 101917 / NGR234).
>Addgene plasmid #140751 | pGWB660-CYCD3;1 | addgene full sequence | sequence record 296510 | Addgene NGS Result
CGAACGGATAAACCTTTTCACGCCCTTTTAAATATCCGATTATTCTAATAAACGCTCTTTTCTCTTAGGT
TTACCCGCCAATATATCCTGTCAAACACTGATAGTTTAAACTGAAGGCGGGAAACGACAATCTGATCCAA
GCTCAAGCTGCTCTAGCATTCGCCATTCAGGCTGCGCAACTGTTGGGAAGGGCGATCGGTGCGGGCCTCT
TCGCTATTACGCCAGCTGGCGAAAGGGGGATGTGCTGCAAGGCGATTAAGTTGGGTAACGCCAGGGTTTT
CCCAGTCACGACGTTGTAAAACGACGGCCAGTGCCAAGCTTGCATGCCTGCAGGTCCCCAGATTAGCCTT
TTCAATTTCAGAAAGAATGCTAACCCACAGATGGTTAGAGAGGCTTACGCAGCAGGTCTCATCAAGACGA
TCTACCCGAGCAATAATCTCCAGGAAATCAAATACCTTCCCAAGAAGGTTAAAGATGCAGTCAAAAGATT
CAGGACTAACTGCATCAAGAACACAGAGAAAGATATATTTCTCAAGATCAGAAGTACTATTCCAGTATGG
ACGATTCAAGGCTTGCTTCACAAACCAAGGCAAGTAATAGAGATTGGAGTCTCTAAAAAGGTAGTTCCCA
CTGAATCAAAGGCCATGGAGTCAAAGATTCAAATAGAGGACCTAACAGAACTCGCCGTAAAGACTGGCGA
ACAGTTCATACAGAGTCTCTTACGACTCAATGACAAGAAGAAAATCTTCGTCAACATGGTGGAGCACGAC
ACACTTGTCTACTCCAAAAATATCAAAGATACAGTCTCAGAAGACCAAAGGGCAATTGAGACTTTTCAAC
AAAGGGTAATATCCGGAAACCTCCTCGGATTCCATTGCCCAGCTATCTGTCACTTTATTGTGAAGATAGT
GGAAAAGGAAGGTGGCTCCTACAAATGCCATCATTGCGATAAAGGAAAGGCCATCGTTGAAGATGCCTCT
GCCGACAGTGGTCCCAAAGATGGACCCCCACCCACGAGGAGCATCGTGGAAAAAGAAGACGTTCCAACCA
CGTCTTCAAAGCAAGTGGATTGATGTGATATCTCCACTGACGTAAGGGATGACGCACAATCCCACTATCC
TTCGCAAGACCCTTCCTCTATATAAGGAAGTTCATTTCATTTGGAGAGAACACGGGGGACTCTAGAGTTA
TCAACAAGTTTGTACAAAAAAGCAGGCTTAATGGCGATTCGGAAGGAGGAAGAAAGTAGAGAAGAACAGA
GCAATTCGTTTCTTCTTGATGCTCTCTACTGCGAAGAAGAGAAATGGGACGATGAAGGAGAAGAAGTTGA
AGAAAACTCTTCCTTGTCTTCTTCTTCTTCTCCATTCGTTGTTTTGCAACAAGATTTGTTCTGGGAAGAT
GAAGATCTGGTTACACTCTTCTCCAAAGAAGAAGAACAAGGACTCAGCTGTCTCGATGATGTTTATCTTT
CCACGGATCGAAAAGAAGCTGTTGGTTGGATTCTGAGAGTCAACGCTCATTATGGCTTCTCTACTTTAGC
AGCTGTTTTAGCCATAACTTATCTCGATAAGTTCATCTGTAGCTACAGCTTACAGAGAGACAAACCATGG
ATGCTTCAGCTCGTTTCTGTCGCGTGTCTCTCATTAGCTGCTAAAGTCGAAGAAACCCAAGTCCCTCTTC
TTCTAGACTTTCAAGTGGAGGAGACAAAGTATGTGTTTGAAGCAAAAACCATACAGAGAATGGAGCTACT
GATTCTGTCTACTCTCGAGTGGAAGATGCATCTCATTACTCCAATTTCGTTCGTAGACCACATTATCAGG
AGATTGGGACTTAAGAACAATGCTCACTGGGATTTCCTCAACAAATGCCACCGTCTCCTCCTCTCTGTAA
TCTCCGATTCAAGATTTGTCGGGTACCTCCCATCAGTAGTTGCCGCAGCTACCATGATGCGAATTATAGA
GCAAGTTGATCCCTTTGACCCTCTTTCATACCAAACTAATCTCCTCGGTGTCCTTAACTTAACCAAGGAA
AAGGTGAAAACTTGCTACGATCTAATCCTCCAACTACCAGTGGACCGCATCGGTTTACAGATCCAAATCC
AATCTTCCAAGAAACGCAAGAGTCACGATTCATCATCATCGTTGAACAGTCCAAGCTGCGTGATTGATGC
AAACCCTTTCAATAGCGACGAAAGCTCAAACGATTCGTGGTCAGCGAGTTCGTGCAACCCACCAACGTCG
TCGTCGTCCCCGCAGCAACAACCTCCATTGAAGAAGATGAGAGGAGCTGAAGAGAATGAGAAGAAGAAGC
CGATTTTGCATCTGCCATGGGCAATCGTAGCCACTCCAAACCCAGCTTTCTTGTACAAAGTGGTTGATAA
CAGCATGGTGTCTAAGGGCGAAGAGCTGATTAAGGAGAACATGCACATGAAGCTGTACATGGAGGGCACC
GTGAACAACCACCACTTCAAGTGCACATCCGAGGGCGAAGGCAAGCCCTACGAGGGCACCCAGACCATGA
GAATCAAGGTGGTCGAGGGCGGCCCTCTCCCCTTCGCCTTCGACATCCTGGCTACCAGCTTCATGTACGG
CAGCAGAACCTTCATCAACCACACCCAGGGCATCCCCGACTTCTTTAAGCAGTCCTTCCCTGAGGGCTTC
ACATGGGAGAGAGTCACCACATACGAAGACGGGGGCGTGCTGACCGCTACCCAGGACACCAGCCTCCAGG
ACGGCTGCCTCATCTACAACGTCAAGATCAGAGGGGTGAACTTCCCATCCAACGGCCCTGTGATGCAGAA
GAAAACACTCGGCTGGGAGGCCAACACCGAGATGCTGTACCCCGCTGACGGCGGCCTGGAAGGCAGAAGC
GACATGGCCCTGAAGCTCGTGGGCGGGGGCCACCTGATCTGCAACTTCAAGACCACATACAGATCCAAGA
AACCCGCTAAGAACCTCAAGATGCCCGGCGTCTACTATGTGGACCACAGACTGGAAAGAATCAAGGAGGC
CGACAAAGAGACCTACGTCGAGCAGCACGAGGTGGCTGTGGCCAGATACTGCGACCTCCCTAGCAAACTG
GGGCACAAACTTAATTGAGCTTAGAGCTCGAATTTCCCCGATCGTTCAAACATTTGGCAATAAAGTTTCT
TAAGATTGAATCCTGTTGCCGGTCTTGCGATGATTATCATATAATTTCTGTTGAATTACGTTAAGCATGT
AATAATTAACATGTAATGCATGACGTTATTTATGAGATGGGTTTTTATGATTAGAGTCCCGCAATTATAC
ATTTAATACGCGATAGAAAACAAAATATAGCGCGCAAACTAGGATAAATTATCGCGCGCGGTGTCATCTA
TGTTACTAGATCGGGAATTGGTTCCGGAACCAATTCGTAATCATGTCATAGCTGTTTCCTGTGTGAAATT
GTTATCCGCTCACAATTCCACACAACATACGAGCCGGAAGCATAAAGTGTAAAGCCTGGGGTGCCTAATG
AGTGAGCTAACTCACATTAGGCTGAATTAGGCGCGCCTATTTCTATTAATTCCCGATCTAGTAACATAGA
TGACACCGCGCGCGATAATTTATCCTAGTTTGCGCGCTATATTTTGTTTTCTATCGCGTATTAAATGTAT
AATTGCGGGACTCTAATCATAAAAACCCATCTCATAAATAACGTCATGCATTACATGTTAATTATTACAT
GCTTAACGTAATTCAACAGAAATTATATGATAATCATCGCAAGACCGGCAACAGGATTCAATCTTAAGAA
ACTTTATTGCCAAATGTTTGAACGATCGGGGAAATTCGAGCTGGGGACGTCCCCAGCTCGGTACCCCCTC
CTGGGCACGGTCGTACGCGATCCGCCGCGGTTCCACCTCACCATTGCGGGTATGCCAGTTGAGTTCGATG
AGTTCCCGTACCAGCTCCAACTCGGGCGATGCCACGCGCACTCCGTTCAGATCTCGGTGACGGGCAGGAC
CGGACGGGGCGGTACCGGCAGGCTGAAGTCCAGCTGCCAGAAACCCACGTCATGCCAGTTCCCGTGCTTG
AAGCCGGCCGCCCGCAGCATGCCGCGGGGGGCATATCCGAGCGCCTCGTGCATGCGCACGCTCGGGTCGT
TGGGCAGCCCGATGACAGCGACCACGCTCTTGAAGCCCTGTGCCTCCAGGGACTTCAGCAGGTGGGTGTA
GAGCGTGGAGCCCAGTCCCGTCCGCTGGTGGCGGGGGGAGACGTACACGGTCGACTCGGCCGTCCAGTCG
TAGGCGTTGCGTGCCTTCCAGGGGCCCGCGTAGGCGATGCCGGCGACCTCGCCGTCCACCTCGGCGACGA
GCCAGGGATAGCGCTCCCGCAGACGGACGAGGTCGTCCGTCCACTCCTGCGGTTCCTGCGGCTCGGTACG
GAAGTTGACCGTGCTTGTCTCGATGTAGTGGTTGACGATGGTGCAGACCGCCGGCATGTCCGCCTCGGTG
GCACGGCGGATGTCGGCCGGGCGTCGTTCTGGGCTCATATCTTATTGCCCCCCGGGATCAGATCTGGATT
GAGAGTGAATATGAGACTCTAATTGGATACCGAGGGGAATTTATGGAACGTCAGTGGAGCATTTTTGACA
AGAAATATTTGCTAGCTGATAGTGACCTTAGGCGACTTTTGAACGCGCAATAATGGTTTCTGACGTATGT
GCTTAGCTCATTAAACTCCAGAAACCCGCGGCTGAGTGGCTCCTTCAACGTTGCGGTTCTGTCAGTTCCA
AACGTAAAACGGCTTGTCCCGCGTCATCGGCGGGGGTCATAACGTGACTCCCTTAATTCTCCGCTCATGA
TCTTGATCCCCTGCGCCATCAGATCCTTGGCGGCAAGAAAGCCATCCAGTTTACTTTGCAGGGCTTCCCA
ACCTTACCAGAGGGCGCCCCAGCTGGCAATTCCGGTTCGCTTGCTGTCCATAAAACCGCCCAGTCTAGCT
ATCGCCATGTAAGCCCACTGCAAGCTACCTGCTTTCTCTTTGCGCTTGCGTTTTCCCTTGTCCAGATAGC
CCAGTAGCTGACATTCATCCGGGGTCAGCACCGTTTCTGCGGACTGGCTTTCTACGTGTTCCGCTTCCTT
TAGCAGCCCTTGCGCCCTGAGTGCTTGCGGCAGCGTGAAGCTGATCCGTCGAGATTAATAGAAATAAATT
CAGCCTAATTCGGCGTTAATTCAGTACATTAAAAACGTCCGCAATGTGTTATTAAGTTGTCTAAGCGTCA
ATTTGTTTACACCACAATATATCCTGCCACCAGCCAGCCAACAGCTCCCCGACCGGCAGCTCGGCACAAA
ATCACCACTCGATACAGGCAGCCCATCAGTCCGGGACGGCGTCAGCGGGAGAGCCGTTGTAAGGCGGCAG
ACTTTGCTCATGTTACCGATGCTATTCGGAAGAACGGCAACTAAGCTGCCGGGTTTGAAACACGGATGAT
CTCGCGGAGGGTAGCATGTTGATTGTAACGATGACAGAGCGTTGCTGCCTGTGATCAATTCGGGCACGAA
CCCAGTGGACATAAGCCTGTTCGGTTCGTAAGCTGTAATGCAAGTAGCGTATGCGCTCACGCAACTGGTC
CAGAACCTTGACCGAACGCAGCGGTGGTAACGGCGCAGTGGCGGTTTTCATGGCTTGTTATGACTGTTTT
TTTGGGGTACAGTCTATGCCTCGGGCATCCAAGCAGCAAGCGCGTTACGCCGTGGGTCGATGTTTGATGT
TATGGAGCAGCAACGATGTTACGCAGCAGGGCAGTCGCCCTAAAACAAAGTTAAACATCATGGGGGAAGC
GGTGATCGCCGAAGTATCGACTCAACTATCAGAGGTAGTTGGCGTCATCGAGCGCCATCTCGAACCGACG
TTGCTGGCCGTACATTTGTACGGCTCCGCAGTGGATGGCGGCCTGAAGCCACACAGTGATATTGATTTGC
TGGTTACGGTGACCGTAAGGCTTGATGAAACAACGCGGCGAGCTTTGATCAACGACCTTTTGGAAACTTC
GGCTTCCCCTGGAGAGAGCGAGATTCTCCGCGCTGTAGAAGTCACCATTGTTGTGCACGACGACATCATT
CCGTGGCGTTATCCAGCTAAGCGCGAACTGCAATTTGGAGAATGGCAGCGCAATGACATTCTTGCAGGTA
TCTTCGAGCCAGCCACGATCGACATTGATCTGGCTATCTTGCTGACAAAAGCAAGAGAACATAGCGTTGC
CTTGGTAGGTCCAGCGGCGGAGGAACTCTTTGATCCGGTTCCTGAACAGGATCTATTTGAGGCGCTAAAT
GAAACCTTAACGCTATGGAACTCGCCGCCCGACTGGGCTGGCGATGAGCGAAATGTAGTGCTTACGTTGT
CCCGCATTTGGTACAGCGCAGTAACCGGCAAAATCGCGCCGAAGGATGTCGCTGCCGACTGGGCAATGGA
GCGCCTGCCGGCCCAGTATCAGCCCGTCATACTTGAAGCTAGACAGGCTTATCTTGGACAAGAAGAAGAT
CGCTTGGCCTCGCGCGCAGATCAGTTGGAAGAATTTGTCCACTACGTGAAAGGCGAGATCACCAAGGTAG
TCGGCAAATAATGTCTAGCTAGAAATTCGTTCAAGCCGACGCCGCTTCGCGGCGCGGCTTAACTCAAGCG
TTAGATGCACTAAGCACATAATTGCTCACAGCCAAACTATCAGGTCAAGTCTGCTTTTATTATTTTTAAG
CGTGCATAATAAGCCCTACACAAATTGGGAGATATATCATGCATGACCAAAATCCCTTAACGTGAGTTTT
CGTTCCACTGAGCGTCAGACCCCGTAGAAAAGATCAAAGGATCTTCTTGAGATCCTTTTTTTCTGCGCGT
AATCTGCTGCTTGCAAACAAAAAAACCACCGCTACCAGCGGTGGTTTGTTTGCCGGATCAAGAGCTACCA
ACTCTTTTTCCGAAGGTAACTGGCTTCAGCAGAGCGCAGATACCAAATACTGTCCTTCTAGTGTAGCCGT
AGTTAGGCCACCACTTCAAGAACTCTGTAGCACCGCCTACATACCTCGCTCTGCTAATCCTGTTACCAGT
GGCTGCTGCCAGTGGCGATAAGTCGTGTCTTACCGGGTTGGACTCAAGACGATAGTTACCGGATAAGGCG
CAGCGGTCGGGCTGAACGGGGGGTTCGTGCACACAGCCCAGCTTGGAGCGAACGACCTACACCGAACTGA
GATACCTACAGCGTGAGCTATGAGAAAGCGCCACGCTTCCCGAAGGGAGAAAGGCGGACAGGTATCCGGT
AAGCGGCAGGGTCGGAACAGGAGAGCGCACGAGGGAGCTTCCAGGGGGAAACGCCTGGTATCTTTATAGT
CCTGTCGGGTTTCGCCACCTCTGACTTGAGCGTCGATTTTTGTGATGCTCGTCAGGGGGGCGGAGCCTAT
GGAAAAACGCCAGCAACGCGGCCTTTTTACGGTTCCTGGCCTTTTGCTGGCCTTTTGCTCACATGTTCTT
TCCTGCGTTATCCCCTGATTCTGTGGATAACCGTATTACCGCCTTTGAGTGAGCTGATACCGCTCGCCGC
AGCCGAACGACCGAGCGCAGCGAGTCAGTGAGCGAGGAAGCGGAAGAGCGCCTGATGCGGTATTTTCTCC
TTACGCATCTGTGCGGTATTTCACACCGCATATGGTGCACTCTCAGTACAATCTGCTCTGATGCCGCATA
GTTAAGCCAGTATACACTCCGCTATCGCTACGTGACTGGGTCATGGCTGCGCCCCGACACCCGCCAACAC
CCGCTGACGCGCCCTGACGGGCTTGTCTGCTCCCGGCATCCGCTTACAGACAAGCTGTGACCGTCTCCGG
GAGCTGCATGTGTCAGAGGTTTTCACCGTCATCACCGAAACGCGCGAGGCAGGGTGCCTTGATGTGGGCG
CCGGCGGTCGAGTGGCGACGGCGCGGCTTGTCCGCGCCCTGGTAGATTGCCTGGCCGTAGGCCAGCCATT
TTTGAGCGGCCAGCGGCCGCGATAGGCCGACGCGAAGCGGCGGGGCGTAGGGAGCGCAGCGACCGAAGGG
TAGGCGCTTTTTGCAGCTCTTCGGCTGTGCGCTGGCCAGACAGTTATGCACAGGCCAGGCGGGTTTTAAG
AGTTTTAATAAGTTTTAAAGAGTTTTAGGCGGAAAAATCGCCTTTTTTCTCTTTTATATCAGTCACTTAC
ATGTGTGACCGGTTCCCAATGTACGGCTTTGGGTTCCCAATGTACGGGTTCCGGTTCCCAATGTACGGCT
TTGGGTTCCCAATGTACGTGCTATCCACAGGAAAGAGACCTTTTCGACCTTTTTCCCCTGCTAGGGCAAT
TTGCCCTAGCATCTGCTCCGTACATTAGGAACCGGCGGATGCTTCGCCCTCGATCAGGTTGCGGTAGCGC
ATGACTAGGATCGGGCCAGCCTGCCCCGCCTCCTCCTTCAAATCGTACTCCGGCAGGTCATTTGACCCGA
TCAGCTTGCGCACGGTGAAACAGAACTTCTTGAACTCTCCGGCGCTGCCACTGCGTTCGTAGATCGTCTT
GAACAACCATCTGGCTTCTGCCTTGCCTGCGGCGCGGCGTGCCAGGCGGTAGAGAAAACGGCCGATGCCG
GGATCGATCAAAAAGTAATCGGGGTGAACCGTCAGCACGTCCGGGTTCTTGCCTTCTGTGATCTCGCGGT
ACATCCAATCAGCTAGCTCGATCTCGATGTACTCCGGCCGCCCGGTTTCGCTCTTTACGATCTTGTAGCG
GCTAATCAAGGCTTCACCCTCGGATACCGTCACCAGGCGGCCGTTCTTGGCCTTCTTCGTACGCTGCATG
GCAACGTGCGTGGTGTTTAACCGAATGCAGGTTTCTACCAGGTCGTCTTTCTGCTTTCCGCCATCGGCTC
GCCGGCAGAACTTGAGTACGTCCGCAACGTGTGGACGGAACACGCGGCCGGGCTTGTCTCCCTTCCCTTC
CCGGTATCGGTTCATGGATTCGGTTAGATGGGAAACCGCCATCAGTACCAGGTCGTAATCCCACACACTG
GCCATGCCGGCCGGCCCTGCGGAAACCTCTACGTGCCCGTCTGGAAGCTCGTAGCGGATCACCTCGCCAG
CTCGTCGGTCACGCTTCGACAGACGGAAAACGGCCACGTCCATGATGCTGCGACTATCGCGGGTGCCCAC
GTCATAGAGCATCGGAACGAAAAAATCTGGTTGCTCGTCGCCCTTGGGCGGCTTCCTAATCGACGGCGCA
CCGGCTGCCGGCGGTTGCCGGGATTCTTTGCGGATTCGATCAGCGGCCGCTTGCCACGATTCACCGGGGC
GTGCTTCTGCCTCGATGCGTTGCCGCTGGGCGGCCTGCGCGGCCTTCAACTTCTCCACCAGGTCATCACC
CAGCGCCGCGCCGATTTGTACCGGGCCGGATGGTTTGCGACCGCTCACGCCGATTCCTCGGGCTTGGGGG
TTCCAGTGCCATTGCAGGGCCGGCAGACAACCCAGCCGCTTACGCCTGGCCAACCGCCCGTTCCTCCACA
CATGGGGCATTCCACGGCGTCGGTGCCTGGTTGTTCTTGATTTTCCATGCCGCCTCCTTTAGCCGCTAAA
ATTCATCTACTCATTTATTCATTTGCTCATTTACTCTGGTAGCTGCGCGATGTATTCAGATAGCAGCTCG
GTAATGGTCTTGCCTTGGCGTACCGCGTACATCTTCAGCTTGGTGTGATCCTCCGCCGGCAACTGAAAGT
TGACCCGCTTCATGGCTGGCGTGTCTGCCAGGCTGGCCAACGTTGCAGCCTTGCTGCTGCGTGCGCTCGG
ACGGCCGGCACTTAGCGTGTTTGTGCTTTTGCTCATTTTCTCTTTACCTCATTAACTCAAATGAGTTTTG
ATTTAATTTCAGCGGCCAGCGCCTGGACCTCGCGGGCAGCGTCGCCCTCGGGTTCTGATTCAAGAACGGT
TGTGCCGGCGGCGGCAGTGCCTGGGTAGCTCACGCGCTGCGTGATACGGGACTCAAGAATGGGCAGCTCG
TACCCGGCCAGCGCCTCGGCAACCTCACCGCCGATGCGCGTGCCTTTGATCGCCCGCGACACGACAAAGG
CCGCTTGTAGCCTTCCATCCGTGACCTCAATGCGCTGCTTAACCAGCTCCACCAGGTCGGCGGTGGCCCA
TATGTCGTAAGGGCTTGGCTGCACCGGAATCAGCACGAAGTCGGCTGCCTTGATCGCGGACACAGCCAAG
TCCGCCGCCTGGGGCGCTCCGTCGATCACTACGAAGTCGCGCCGGCCGATGGCCTTCACGTCGCGGTCAA
TCGTCGGGCGGTCGATGCCGACAACGGTTAGCGGTTGATCTTCCCGCACGGCCGCCCAATCGCGGGCACT
GCCCTGGGGATCGGAATCGACTAACAGAACATCGGCCCCGGCGAGTTGCAGGGCGCGGGCTAGATGGGTT
GCGATGGTCGTCTTGCCTGACCCGCCTTTCTGGTTAAGTACAGCGATAACCTTCATGCGTTCCCCTTGCG
TATTTGTTTATTTACTCATCGCATCATATACGCAGCGACCGCATGACGCAAGCTGTTTTACTCAAATACA
CATCACCTTTTTAGACGGCGGCGCTCGGTTTCTTCAGCGGCCAAGCTGGCCGGCCAGGCCGCCAGCTTGG
CATCAGACAAACCGGCCAGGATTTCATGCAGCCGCACGGTTGAGACGTGCGCGGGCGGCTCGAACACGTA
CCCGGCCGCGATCATCTCCGCCTCGATCTCTTCGGTAATGAAAAACGGTTCGTCCTGGCCGTCCTGGTGC
GGTTTCATGCTTGTTCCTCTTGGCGTTCATTCTCGGCGGCCGCCAGGGCGTCGGCCTCGGTCAATGCGTC
CTCACGGAAGGCACCGCGCCGCCTGGCCTCGGTGGGCGTCACTTCCTCGCTGCGCTCAAGTGCGCGGTAC
AGGGTCGAGCGATGCACGCCAAGCAGTGCAGCCGCCTCTTTCACGGTGCGGCCTTCCTGGTCGATCAGCT
CGCGGGCGTGCGCGATCTGTGCCGGGGTGAGGGTAGGGCGGGGGCCAAACTTCACGCCTCGGGCCTTGGC
GGCCTCGCGCCCGCTCCGGGTGCGGTCGATGATTAGGGAACGCTCGAACTCGGCAATGCCGGCGAACACG
GTCAACACCATGCGGCCGGCCGGCGTGGTGGTGTCGGCCCACGGCTCTGCCAGGCTACGCAGGCCCGCGC
CGGCCTCCTGGATGCGCTCGGCAATGTCCAGTAGGTCGCGGGTGCTGCGGGCCAGGCGGTCTAGCCTGGT
CACTGTCACAACGTCGCCAGGGCGTAGGTGGTCAAGCATCCTGGCCAGCTCCGGGCGGTCGCGCCTGGTG
CCGGTGATCTTCTCGGAAAACAGCTTGGTGCAGCCGGCCGCGTGCAGTTCGGCCCGTTGGTTGGTCAAGT
CCTGGTCGTCGGTGCTGACGCGGGCATAGCCCAGCAGGCCAGCGGCGGCGCTCTTGTTCATGGCGTAATG
TCTCCGGTTCTAGTCGCAAGTATTCTACTTTATGCGACTAAAACACGCGACAAGAAAACGCCAGGAAAAG
GGCAGGGCGGCAGCCTGTCGCGTAACTTAGGACTTGTGCGACATGTCGTTTTCAGAAGACGGCTGCACTG
AACGTCAGAAGCCGACTGCACTATAGCAGCGGAGGGGTTGGATCAAAGTACTTTGATCCCGAGGGGAACC
CTGTGGTTGGCATGCACATACAAATGGA
